Addgene plasmid #107603: p3E-U6a-U6c-sod1 guide
Purpose: An entry vector with U6a and U6c promoter driving sod1 guide RNAs expression
Depositing lab: Qing Deng. Depositing organization: Purdue University. Publication: Neutrophil-specific knockout demonstrates a role for mitochondria in regulating neutrophil motility in zebrafish. Zhou W, Cao L, Jeffries J, Zhu X, Staiger CJ, Deng Q. Dis Model Mech. 2018 Mar 28;11(3). pii: dmm.033027. doi: 10.1242/dmm.033027. PubMed 29590639.
Backbone
  Vector backbone: p3E-U6a-U6c
  Backbone manufacturer: Qing Deng
  Backbone size w/o insert (bp): 4000
  Total vector size (bp): 4000
  Vector type: CRISPR
Growth in bacteria
  Bacterial resistance: Kanamycin, 50 μg/mL
  Growth temperature: 37°C
  Growth strain: DH5alpha
  Copy number: High Copy
Gene/Insert
  Gene/Insert name: sod1 guide RNA sequences
  Species: D. rerio (zebrafish)
  Insert size (bp): 38
Terms and licenses: Academic/Nonprofit Terms; Industry Terms: Not Available to Industry
Depositor comments: infusion cloning was used
How to cite: p3E-U6a-U6c-sod1 guide was a gift from Qing Deng (Addgene plasmid # 107603 ; http://n2t.net/addgene:107603 ; RRID:Addgene_107603)
