[The description below was written by a language model from this plasmid's Addgene catalogue record and pLannotate feature annotations shown in this document.]
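Description:
p3E-U6a-U6c-sod1 guide is a roughly 4 kb Gateway-style 3′ entry vector for CRISPR work in zebrafish, built on the p3E-U6a-U6c backbone. It is a high-copy bacterial plasmid carrying a ColE1/pUC-type origin of replication and a kanamycin resistance gene (aph(3′)-Ia) for selection. The annotated backbone has the usual entry-clone hallmarks: rrnB T1 and T2 terminators that insulate the cloning region from read-through transcription, a T7 promoter, short lacZα and lacI remnants, and Gateway recombination sites flanking the payload. The automated annotation labels these sites as attR3, attB3 and a partial attL1. The exact site identities are best read as those of a multisite 3′ entry clone, intended to be recombined with other entry modules into a destination vector by an LR reaction.

The payload is a tandem guide RNA cassette. According to the record, the U6a and U6c promoters, which are RNA polymerase III promoters suited to small RNA expression, each drive a guide targeting zebrafish sod1. The two protospacers together make up the 38 bp insert, which was introduced by In-Fusion cloning. The U6 promoters themselves are not picked up in the feature table, but two Streptococcus pyogenes Cas9 tracrRNA/scaffold segments are annotated about 450 bp apart on the same strand, consistent with two independent sgRNA units. An SV40 polyadenylation signal with an adjacent SV40 large T fragment lies downstream; in an assembled construct it would terminate an upstream Pol II transcript.

No Cas9 is encoded here, so the nuclease must come from another module or line. The associated study concerns neutrophil-specific knockout in zebrafish, suggesting use in tissue-restricted sod1 disruption.
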