Features (pLannotate 1.2.2; 15 found; start..end, strand, type, name):
    121..213     +  CDS            lacI (fragment): lac repressor; lacI; The lac repressor binds to the lac operator to inhibit transcription in E. coli. This inhibition can be relieved by adding lactose or isopropyl-β-D-thiogalactopyranoside (IPTG).
    268..295     -  terminator     rrnB T2 terminator: transcription terminator T2 from the E. coli rrnB gene
    427..470     +  terminator     rrnB T1 terminator: Escherichia coli rrnB; transcription terminator T1 from the E. coli rrnB gene
    517..553     -  CDS            lacZα (fragment): LacZα fragment of β-galactosidase; lacZ fragment
    624..747     -  protein_bind   attR3: mutant version of attR; recombination site for the Gateway® LR reaction LR Clonase™
    757..777     +  CDS            lacZα (fragment): LacZα fragment of β-galactosidase; lacZ fragment
    793..927     -  polyA_signal   SV40 poly(A) signal: SV40 polyadenylation signal
    950..1033    -  CDS            large T antigen (fragment): large T antigen from SV40 (simian virus 40)
   1104..1194    -  ncRNA          tracrRNA: Accession: RF02348 - Trans-activating crRNA
   1652..1719    -  misc_RNA       tracrRNA (fragment): trans-activating CRISPR RNA for the Streptococcus pyogenes CRISPR/Cas9 system
   2170..2190    -  protein_bind   attB3: mutant version of attB; core recombination site for the Gateway® BP reaction BP Clonase™
   2181..2266    -  protein_bind   attL1 (fragment): mutant version of attL; recombination site for the Gateway® LR reaction LR Clonase™
   2303..2321    -  promoter       T7 promoter: promoter for bacteriophage T7 RNA polymerase
   2455..3264    +  CDS            KanR: aminoglycoside phosphotransferase; aph(3')-Ia; confers resistance to kanamycin in bacteria or G418 (Geneticin®) in eukaryotes
   3411..3999    +  rep_origin     ori: high-copy-number ColE1/pMB1/pBR322/pUC origin of replication
>Addgene plasmid #107603 | p3E-U6a-U6c-sod1 guide | addgene full sequence | sequence record 212916 | Addgene NGS Result
CTTTCCTGCGTTATCCCCTGATTCTGTGGATAACCGTATTACCGCCTTTGAGTGAGCTGATACCGCTCGC
CGCAGCCGAACGACCGAGCGCAGCGAGTCAGTGAGCGAGGAAGCGGAAGAGCGCCCAATACGCAAACCGC
CTCTCCCCGCGCGTTGGCCGATTCATTAATGCAGCTGGCACGACAGGTTTCCCGACTGGAAAGCGGGCAG
TGAGCGCAACGCAATTAATACGCGTACCGCTAGCCAGGAAGAGTTTGTAGAAACGCAAAAAGGCCATCCG
TCAGGATGGCCTTCTGCTTAGTTTGATGCCTGGCAGTTTATGGCGGGCGTCCTGCCCGCCACCCTCCGGG
CCGTTGCTTCACAACGTTCAAATCCGCTCCCGGCGGATTTGTCCTACTCAGGAGAGCGTTCACCGACAAA
CAACAGATAAAACGAAAGGCCCAGTCTTCCGACTGAGCCTTTCGTTTTATTTGATGCCTGGCAGTTCCCT
ACTCTCGCGTTAACGCTAGCATGGATGTTTTCCCAGTCACGACGTTGTAAAACGACGGCCAGTCTTAAGC
TCGGGCCCTGCAGCTCTAGAGCTCGAATTCTACAGGTCACTAATACCATCTAAGTAGTTGGTTCATAGTG
ACTGCATATGTTGTGTTTTACAGTATTATGTAGTCTGTTTTTTATGCAAAATCTAATTTAATATATTGAT
ATTTATATCATTTTACGTTTCTCGTTCAACTTTCTTGTACAAAGTTGAGATCTATAATTCACTGGCCGTC
GTTTTACGGTACCATCGATGATGATCCAGACATGATAAGATACATTGATGAGTTTGGACAAACCACAACT
AGAATGCAGTGAAAAAAATGCTTTATTTGTGAAATTTGTGATGCTATTGCTTTATTTGTAACCATTATAA
GCTGCAATAAACAAGTTAACAACAACAATTGCATTCATTTTATGTTTCAGGTTCAGGGGGAGGTGTGGGA
GGTTTTTTAAAGCAAGTAAAACCTCTACAAATGTGGTATGGCTGATTATGATCCTCTAGATCCCTTGGGT
AGCAGCGAAGTCGAGGCATTTCTGTCCTGGCTGGTCTAGAGGTCTCTCAGGTTTAAAAAAAGCACCGACT
CGGTGCCACTTTTTCAAGTTGATAACGGACTAGCCTTATTTAAACTTGCTATGTGTTTCCAGCATAGCTC
TTAAACGTGAAGTGACCGGCACCGCCGAACTAGGAGCCTGGAGAACTGCTATATAAACCCGGGACTTCTG
GGTATGTTTCTGCCATGTGGTAAGTGGATAAACCTACTTATTCAACTCATTTACCTCAAACATGACAGTA
AACCTCTTCGGGGCAAACCTGCAAACGCTTAAAACCTTCAAAGTTTGAAACCAGCAGTTTTGTAGAGGTT
TACCGTAGTATTTTTGAACTGTAAAGCATATGCAGAGGAAGCTGGTTTTAGGCTTGTGTGATTGGATGAG
TTCTTCTGTGACGTAACTGATCTTTTGTCCTCGTGTCCTTCGCCTTCCCCCACAGGCATGCGCGGACCTT
CCCCCGCCGCAGACCAGAGGACAACATGCTCAGACGCCAGCAAACGGCCCATCGAAACATTCACAGACTC
TCGGATTGGAGAGACCGGGCCCGAGGTCTCTGACTAAAAAAGCACCGACTCGGTGCCACTTTTTCAAGTT
GATAACGGACTAGCCTTATTTAAACTTGCTATGCTGTTTCCAGCATAGCTCTTAAACCAGGCCAGACGAC
CACCACCGAACCAAGAGCTGGAGGGAGAGCTATATATACCAGGGACTTCTGGGTATGTTTTTGGGAGGTG
GTGAGTGACTAAACCACTTATTCAGCTCCCTTAGATCAAGTCTGACCCTATATCATGGTGACATAAACCT
GCAAACTGATAAAACCTGAAGGATCTCAAATCCAGAGTTTGTGTGAGGGATTACCGTGGTAATTTTCAAA
CTGTAAAGCATATGCAAAATTATCTGGTCTTGGCTTGAGTGATTGGGTGTCTCGGTGTGATGCAGGGACG
TTTTCAGTGACGTGTCCTTCTCCCTCCCCCACAGGCATGCGCAGAACATTTCCCCCCTCCTTGAAGACCA
GAACAAAAGACGCCGAGAGCAGGAAACTCGTCTTACTGAATGACCGAGGCTGGAGAAATCGACCCTAGGC
AACTTTATTATACAAAGTTGGCATTATAAAAAAGCATTGCTTATCAATTTGTTGCAACGAACAGGTCACT
ATCAGTCAAAATAAAATCATTATTTGGAGCTCCATGGTAGCGTTAACGCGGCCGCGATATCCCCTATAGT
GAGTCGTATTACATGGTCATAGCTGTTTCCTGGCAGCTCTGGCCCGTGTCTCAAAATCTCTGATGTTACA
TTGCACAAGATAAAAATATATCATCATGAACAATAAAACTGTCTGCTTACATAAACAGTAATACAAGGGG
TGTTATGAGCCATATTCAACGGGAAACGTCGAGGCCGCGATTAAATTCCAACATGGATGCTGATTTATAT
GGGTATAAATGGGCTCGCGATAATGTCGGGCAATCAGGTGCGACAATCTATCGCTTGTATGGGAAGCCCG
ATGCGCCAGAGTTGTTTCTGAAACATGGCAAAGGTAGCGTTGCCAATGATGTTACAGATGAGATGGTCAG
ACTAAACTGGCTGACGGAATTTATGCCTCTTCCGACCATCAAGCATTTTATCCGTACTCCTGATGATGCA
TGGTTACTCACCACTGCGATCCCCGGAAAAACAGCATTCCAGGTATTAGAAGAATATCCTGATTCAGGTG
AAAATATTGTTGATGCGCTGGCAGTGTTCCTGCGCCGGTTGCATTCGATTCCTGTTTGTAATTGTCCTTT
TAACAGCGATCGCGTATTTCGTCTCGCTCAGGCGCAATCACGAATGAATAACGGTTTGGTTGATGCGAGT
GATTTTGATGACGAGCGTAATGGCTGGCCTGTTGAACAAGTCTGGAAAGAAATGCATAAACTTTTGCCAT
TCTCACCGGATTCAGTCGTCACTCATGGTGATTTCTCACTTGATAACCTTATTTTTGACGAGGGGAAATT
AATAGGTTGTATTGATGTTGGACGAGTCGGAATCGCAGACCGATACCAGGATCTTGCCATCCTATGGAAC
TGCCTCGGTGAGTTTTCTCCTTCATTACAGAAACGGCTTTTTCAAAAATATGGTATTGATAATCCTGATA
TGAATAAATTGCAGTTTCATTTGATGCTCGATGAGTTTTTCTAATCAGAATTGGTTAATTGGTTGTAACA
CTGGCAGAGCATTACGCTGACTTGACGGGACGGCGCAAGCTCATGACCAAAATCCCTTAACGTGAGTTAC
GCGTCGTTCCACTGAGCGTCAGACCCCGTAGAAAAGATCAAAGGATCTTCTTGAGATCCTTTTTTTCTGC
GCGTAATCTGCTGCTTGCAAACAAAAAAACCACCGCTACCAGCGGTGGTTTGTTTGCCGGATCAAGAGCT
ACCAACTCTTTTTCCGAAGGTAACTGGCTTCAGCAGAGCGCAGATACCAAATACTGTTCTTCTAGTGTAG
CCGTAGTTAGGCCACCACTTCAAGAACTCTGTAGCACCGCCTACATACCTCGCTCTGCTAATCCTGTTAC
CAGTGGCTGCTGCCAGTGGCGATAAGTCGTGTCTTACCGGGTTGGACTCAAGACGATAGTTACCGGATAA
GGCGCAGCGGTCGGGCTGAACGGGGGGTTCGTGCACACAGCCCAGCTTGGAGCGAACGACCTACACCGAA
CTGAGATACCTACAGCGTGAGCTATGAGAAAGCGCCACGCTTCCCGAAGGGAGAAAGGCGGACAGGTATC
CGGTAAGCGGCAGGGTCGGAACAGGAGAGCGCACGAGGGAGCTTCCAGGGGGAAACGCCTGGTATCTTTA
TAGTCCTGTCGGGTTTCGCCACCTCTGACTTGAGCGTCGATTTTTGTGATGCTCGTCAGGGGGGCGGAGC
CTATGGAAAAACGCCAGCAACGCGGCCTTTTTACGGTTCCTGGCCTTTTGCTGGCCTTTTGCTCACATGT
T
