Features (pLannotate 1.2.2; 15 found; start..end, strand, type, name):
    121..213     +  CDS            lacI (fragment): lac repressor; lacI; The lac repressor binds to the lac operator to inhibit transcription in E. coli. This inhibition can be relieved by adding lactose or isopropyl-β-D-thiogalactopyranoside (IPTG).
    268..295     -  terminator     rrnB T2 terminator: transcription terminator T2 from the E. coli rrnB gene
    427..470     +  terminator     rrnB T1 terminator: Escherichia coli rrnB; transcription terminator T1 from the E. coli rrnB gene
    517..553     -  CDS            lacZα (fragment): LacZα fragment of β-galactosidase; lacZ fragment
    624..747     -  protein_bind   attR3: mutant version of attR; recombination site for the Gateway® LR reaction LR Clonase™
    757..777     +  CDS            lacZα (fragment): LacZα fragment of β-galactosidase; lacZ fragment
    793..927     -  polyA_signal   SV40 poly(A) signal: SV40 polyadenylation signal
    950..1033    -  CDS            large T antigen (fragment): large T antigen from SV40 (simian virus 40)
   1104..1194    -  ncRNA          tracrRNA: Accession: RF02348 - Trans-activating crRNA
   1652..1719    -  misc_RNA       tracrRNA (fragment): trans-activating CRISPR RNA for the Streptococcus pyogenes CRISPR/Cas9 system
   2170..2190    -  protein_bind   attB3: mutant version of attB; core recombination site for the Gateway® BP reaction BP Clonase™
   2181..2266    -  protein_bind   attL1 (fragment): mutant version of attL; recombination site for the Gateway® LR reaction LR Clonase™
   2303..2321    -  promoter       T7 promoter: promoter for bacteriophage T7 RNA polymerase
   2455..3264    +  CDS            KanR: aminoglycoside phosphotransferase; aph(3')-Ia; confers resistance to kanamycin in bacteria or G418 (Geneticin®) in eukaryotes
   3411..3999    +  rep_origin     ori: high-copy-number ColE1/pMB1/pBR322/pUC origin of replication
>Addgene plasmid #107603 | p3E-U6a-U6c-sod1 guide | depositor full sequence | sequence record 217000 | p3E-U6a-U6c-sod1 guide sequence 4061 bps
CTTTCCTGCGTTATCCCCTGATTCTGTGGATAACCGTATTACCGCCTTTGAGTGAGCTGATACCGCTCGC
CGCAGCCGAACGACCGAGCGCAGCGAGTCAGTGAGCGAGGAAGCGGAAGAGCGCCCAATACGCAAACCGC
CTCTCCCCGCGCGTTGGCCGATTCATTAATGCAGCTGGCACGACAGGTTTCCCGACTGGAAAGCGGGCAG
TGAGCGCAACGCAATTAATACGCGTACCGCTAGCCAGGAAGAGTTTGTAGAAACGCAAAAAGGCCATCCG
TCAGGATGGCCTTCTGCTTAGTTTGATGCCTGGCAGTTTATGGCGGGCGTCCTGCCCGCCACCCTCCGGG
CCGTTGCTTCACAACGTTCAAATCCGCTCCCGGCGGATTTGTCCTACTCAGGAGAGCGTTCACCGACAAA
CAACAGATAAAACGAAAGGCCCAGTCTTCCGACTGAGCCTTTCGTTTTATTTGATGCCTGGCAGTTCCCT
ACTCTCGCGTTAACGCTAGCATGGATGTTTTCCCAGTCACGACGTTGTAAAACGACGGCCAGTCTTAAGC
TCGGGCCCTGCAGCTCTAGAGCTCGAATTCTACAGGTCACTAATACCATCTAAGTAGTTGATTCATAGTG
ACTGCATATGTTGTGTTTTACAGTATTATGTAGTCTGTTTTTTATGCAAAATCTAATTTAATATATTGAT
ATTTATATCATTTTACGTTTCTCGTTCAACTTTCTTGTACAAAGTTGAGATCTATAATTCACTGGCCGTC
GTTTTACGGTACCATCGATGATGATCCAGACATGATAAGATACATTGATGAGTTTGGACAAACCACAACT
AGAATGCAGTGAAAAAAATGCTTTATTTGTGAAATTTGTGATGCTATTGCTTTATTTGTAACCATTATAA
GCTGCAATAAACAAGTTAACAACAACAATTGCATTCATTTTATGTTTCAGGTTCAGGGGGAGGTGTGGGA
GGTTTTTTAAAGCAAGTAAAACCTCTACAAATGTGGTATGGCTGATTATGATCCTCTAGATCCCTTGGGT
AGCAGCGAAGTCGAGGCATTTCTGTCCTGGCTGGTCTAGAGGTCTCTCAGGTTTAAAAAAAGCACCGACT
CGGTGCCACTTTTTCAAGTTGATAACGGACTAGCCTTATTTAAACTTGCTATGTGTTTCCAGCATAGCTC
TTAAACGTGAAGTGACCGGCACCGCCGAACTAGGAGCCTGGAGAACTGCTATATAAACCCGGGACTTCTG
GGTATGTTTCTGCCATGTGGTAAGTGGATAAACCTACTTATTCAACTCATTTACCTCAAACATGACAGTA
AACCTCTTCGGGGCAAACCTGCAAACGCTTAAAACCTTCAAAGTTTGAAACCAGCAGTTTTGTAGAGGTT
TACCGTAGTATTTTTGAACTGTAAAGCATATGCAGAGGAAGCTGGTTTTAGGCTTGTGTGATTGGATGAG
TTCTTCTGTGACGTAACTGATCTTTTGTCCTCGTGTCCTTCGCCTTCCCCCACAGGCATGCGCGGACCTT
CCCCCGCCGCAGACCAGAGGACAACATGCTCAGACGCCAGCAAACGGCCCATCGAAACATTCACAGACTC
TCGGATTGGAGAGACCGGGCCCGAGGTCTCTGACTAAAAAAGCACCGACTCGGTGCCACTTTTTCAAGTT
GATAACGGACTAGCCTTATTTAAACTTGCTATGCTGTTTCCAGCATAGCTCTTAAACCAGGCCAGACGAC
CACCACCGAACCAAGAGCTGGAGGGAGAGCTATATATACCAGGGACTTCTGGGTATGTTTTTGGGAGGTG
GTGAGTGACTAAACCACTTATTCAGCTCCCTTAGATCAAGTCTGACCCTATATCATGGTGACATAAACCT
GCAAACTGATAAAACCTGAAGGATCTCAAATCCAGAGTTTGTGTGAGGGATTACCGTGGTAATTTTCAAA
CTGTAAAGCATATGCAAAATTATCTGGTCTTGGCTTGAGTGATTGGGTGTCTCGGTGTGATGCAGGGACG
TTTTCAGTGACGTGTCCTTCTCCCTCCCCCACAGGCATGCGCAGAACATTTCCCCCCTCCTTGAAGACCA
GAACAAAAGACGCCGAGAGCAGGAAACTCGTCTTACTGAATGACCGAGGCTGGAGAAATCGACCCTAGGC
AACTTTATTATACAAAGTTGGCATTATAAAAAAGCATTGCTTATCAATTTGTTGCAACGAACAGGTCACT
ATCAGTCAAAATAAAATCATTATTTGGAGCTCCATGGTAGCGTTAACGCGGCCGCGATATCCCCTATAGT
GAGTCGTATTACATGGTCATAGCTGTTTCCTGGCAGCTCTGGCCCGTGTCTCAAAATCTCTGATGTTACA
TTGCACAAGATAAAAATATATCATCATGAACAATAAAACTGTCTGCTTACATAAACAGTAATACAAGGGG
TGTTATGAGCCATATTCAACGGGAAACGTCGAGGCCGCGATTAAATTCCAACATGGATGCTGATTTATAT
GGGTATAAATGGGCTCGCGATAATGTCGGGCAATCAGGTGCGACAATCTATCGCTTGTATGGGAAGCCCG
ATGCGCCAGAGTTGTTTCTGAAACATGGCAAAGGTAGCGTTGCCAATGATGTTACAGATGAGATGGTCAG
ACTAAACTGGCTGACGGAATTTATGCCTCTTCCGACCATCAAGCATTTTATCCGTACTCCTGATGATGCA
TGGTTACTCACCACTGCGATCCCCGGAAAAACAGCATTCCAGGTATTAGAAGAATATCCTGATTCAGGTG
AAAATATTGTTGATGCGCTGGCAGTGTTCCTGCGCCGGTTGCATTCGATTCCTGTTTGTAATTGTCCTTT
TAACAGCGATCGCGTATTTCGTCTCGCTCAGGCGCAATCACGAATGAATAACGGTTTGGTTGATGCGAGT
GATTTTGATGACGAGCGTAATGGCTGGCCTGTTGAACAAGTCTGGAAAGAAATGCATAAACTTTTGCCAT
TCTCACCGGATTCAGTCGTCACTCATGGTGATTTCTCACTTGATAACCTTATTTTTGACGAGGGGAAATT
AATAGGTTGTATTGATGTTGGACGAGTCGGAATCGCAGACCGATACCAGGATCTTGCCATCCTATGGAAC
TGCCTCGGTGAGTTTTCTCCTTCATTACAGAAACGGCTTTTTCAAAAATATGGTATTGATAATCCTGATA
TGAATAAATTGCAGTTTCATTTGATGCTCGATGAGTTTTTCTAATCAGAATTGGTTAATTGGTTGTAACA
CTGGCAGAGCATTACGCTGACTTGACGGGACGGCGCAAGCTCATGACCAAAATCCCTTAACGTGAGTTAC
GCGTCGTTCCACTGAGCGTCAGACCCCGTAGAAAAGATCAAAGGATCTTCTTGAGATCCTTTTTTTCTGC
GCGTAATCTGCTGCTTGCAAACAAAAAAACCACCGCTACCAGCGGTGGTTTGTTTGCCGGATCAAGAGCT
ACCAACTCTTTTTCCGAAGGTAACTGGCTTCAGCAGAGCGCAGATACCAAATACTGTCCTTCTAGTGTAG
CCGTAGTTAGGCCACCACTTCAAGAACTCTGTAGCACCGCCTACATACCTCGCTCTGCTAATCCTGTTAC
CAGTGGCTGCTGCCAGTGGCGATAAGTCGTGTCTTACCGGGTTGGACTCAAGACGATAGTTACCGGATAA
GGCGCAGCGGTCGGGCTGAACGGGGGGTTCGTGCACACAGCCCAGCTTGGAGCGAACGACCTACACCGAA
CTGAGATACCTACAGCGTGAGCATTGAGAAAGCGCCACGCTTCCCGAAGGGAGAAAGGCGGACAGGTATC
CGGTAAGCGGCAGGGTCGGAACAGGAGAGCGCACGAGGGAGCTTCCAGGGGGAAACGCCTGGTATCTTTA
TAGTCCTGTCGGGTTTCGCCACCTCTGACTTGAGCGTCGATTTTTGTGATGCTCGTCAGGGGGGCGGAGC
CTATGGAAAAACGCCAGCAACGCGGCCTTTTTACGGTTCCTGGCCTTTTGCTGGCCTTTTGCTCACATGT
T
